Addgene plasmid #176715: pYCTK011
Purpose: The plasmid is part of a GG toolkit for cell-cell communication in S. cerevisiae. This plasmid is an L0 part plasmid and contains the alpha-factor gene of Kluyveromyces lactis (sender part).
Depositing lab: Victor Sourjik. Publication: Construction of multicellular yeast networks using the communication toolkit with variable specificity and attenuation. Krink N, Loechner AC, Anders A, Kahnt J, Rensing S, Hochberg G, Sourjik V. bioRxiv 2021 10.1101/2021.09.27.462023.
Backbone
  Vector backbone: pYTK001
  Vector type: Synthetic Biology
Growth in bacteria
  Bacterial resistance: Chloramphenicol, 25 μg/mL
  Growth temperature: 37°C
  Growth strain: DH5alpha
  Copy number: Low Copy
Gene/Insert
  Gene/Insert name: mfalpha1Kl
  Species: Kluyveromyces lactis
  Mutation: Codon-optimized for expression in S. cerevisiae
  Cloning method: Restriction Enzyme; 5′ cloning site BsmBI (destroyed during cloning); 3′ cloning site BsmBI (destroyed during cloning)
  Sequencing primers: 5′ CCTGGCCTTTTGCTGGCC; 3′ CCAGTAATGACCTCAGAACTC
Terms and licenses: Academic/Nonprofit Terms; Industry Terms: Not Available to Industry
Depositor comments: The gene was codon-optimized for expression in S. cervisiae and cloned into the vector using Goden Gate. The plasmid is Golden Gate Cloning compatible. Please visit https://doi.org/10.1101/2021.09.27.462023 for bioRxiv preprint.
How to cite: pYCTK011 was a gift from Victor Sourjik (Addgene plasmid # 176715 ; http://n2t.net/addgene:176715 ; RRID:Addgene_176715)
