[The description below was written by a language model from this plasmid's Addgene catalogue record and pLannotate feature annotations shown in this document.]
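Description:
pYCTK011 is a level 0 (L0) part plasmid from a Golden Gate toolkit for engineering cell-cell communication in Saccharomyces cerevisiae. It is built on the pYTK001 part-entry backbone and is classed as a synthetic biology vector. At about 2.2 kb it is a minimal storage plasmid maintained in E. coli. The feature table shows a ColE1/pUC-type origin of replication and a chloramphenicol acetyltransferase (cat) gene, driven by its native cat promoter and followed by a lambda t0 terminator, which gives chloramphenicol selection. A short fragment annotated as RSF origin is probably only a partial sequence match. The catalogue lists the plasmid as low copy, whereas the annotated origin is described as a high-copy type; the record does not resolve this difference. No yeast origin, yeast selection marker, promoter or terminator for yeast expression is annotated, as expected for a part plasmid that is not meant to function in yeast on its own.

The payload is mfalpha1Kl, the alpha-factor mating pheromone gene of Kluyveromyces lactis, codon-optimized for expression in S. cerevisiae. It was inserted by Golden Gate assembly at BsmBI sites that were destroyed during cloning. The automated annotation did not label the insert, which presumably lies in the unannotated region of the sequence. In the toolkit this gene serves as a "sender" part. It is intended to be combined with promoter, terminator and other parts in later Golden Gate assemblies, producing yeast expression cassettes whose host cells secrete the K. lactis pheromone as a signal. Such sender cells can be paired with receiver strains to build multicellular yeast networks with defined signalling specificity.
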