Features (pLannotate 1.2.2; 5 found; start..end, strand, type, name):
     13..65      +  rep_origin     RSF ori (fragment): Plasmids containing the RSF 1030 origin of replication can be propagated in E. coli cells that contain additional plasmids with compatible origins.
    660..694     -  terminator     lambda t0 terminator: minimal transcription terminator from phage lambda (Scholtissek and Grosse, 1987)
    768..1424    -  CDS            cat: CAT_ECOLX - Experimental evidence at protein level: Swiss-Prot protein existence level 1. This enzyme is an effector of chloramphenicol resistance in bacteria. From Escherichia coli. This protein is used as a marker in many commonly used cloning vectors, such as pACYC184.
   1425..1522    -  promoter       cat promoter: promoter of the E. coli cat gene encoding chloramphenicol acetyltransferase
   1606..2194    +  rep_origin     ori: high-copy-number ColE1/pMB1/pBR322/pUC origin of replication
>Addgene plasmid #176715 | pYCTK011 | addgene full sequence | sequence record 351559 | Addgene NGS Result
CTTTTGCTGGCCTTTTGCTCACATGTTCTTTCCTGCGTTATCCCCTGATTCTGTGGATAACCGTAGTCGG
TCTCATATGAAATTCTCTACTATATTAGCCGCATCTACTGCTTTAATTTCCGTTGTTATGGCTGCTCCAG
TTTCTACCGAAACTGACATCGACGATCTTCCAATTTCGGTTCCAGAAGAAGCCTTGATTGGATTCATTGA
CTTAACCGGGGATGAAGTTTCCTTGTTGCCTGTTAATAACGGAACCCACACTGGTATTCTATTCTTAAAC
ACCACCATCGCTGAAGCTGCTTTCGCTGACAAGGATGATTTGAAGAAAAGAGAAGCCGATGCTTCCCCAT
GGAGTTGGATTACTCTAAGACCTGGTCAACCAATCTTTAAAAGAGAAGCCAACGCTGACGCTAATGCTGA
AGCATCCCCATGGAGCTGGATTACTCTAAGACCTGGTCAACCGATCTTTAAGAGAGAGGCTAATGCTGAT
GCCAATGCAGATGCCTCCCCATGGAGCTGGATCACTCTAAGACCTGGTCAACCAATCTTTAAAAGAGAAG
CCAACCCTGAGGCCGAGGCTGATGCCAAACCTAGTGCTTGGAGTTGGATTACATTAAGACCTGGCCAACC
AATTTTCTGAGGATCCTGAGACCAGACCAATAAAAAACGCCCGGCGGCAACCGAGCGTTCTGAACAAATC
CAGATGGAGTTCTGAGGTCATTACTGGATCTATCAACAGGAGTCCAAGCGAGCTCGATATCAAATTACGC
CCCGCCCTGCCACTCATCGCAGTACTGTTGTAATTCATTAAGCATTCTGCCGACATGGAAGCCATCACAA
ACGGCATGATGAACCTGAATCGCCAGCGGCATCAGCACCTTGTCGCCTTGCGTATAATATTTGCCCATGG
TGAAAACGGGGGCGAAGAAGTTGTCCATATTGGCCACGTTTAAATCAAAACTGGTGAAACTCACCCAGGG
ATTGGCTGAAACGAAAAACATATTCTCAATAAACCCTTTAGGGAAATAGGCCAGGTTTTCACCGTAACAC
GCCACATCTTGCGAATATATGTGTAGAAACTGCCGGAAATCGTCGTGGTATTCACTCCAGAGCGATGAAA
ACGTTTCAGTTTGCTCATGGAAAACGGTGTAACAAGGGTGAACACTATCCCATATCACCAGCTCACCGTC
TTTCATTGCCATACGAAATTCCGGATGAGCATTCATCAGGCGGGCAAGAATGTGAATAAAGGCCGGATAA
AACTTGTGCTTATTTTTCTTTACGGTCTTTAAAAAGGCCGTAATATCCAGCTGAACGGTCTGGTTATAGG
TACATTGAGCAACTGACTGAAATGCCTCAAAATGTTCTTTACGATGCCATTGGGATATATCAACGGTGGT
ATATCCAGTGATTTTTTTCTCCATTTTAGCTTCCTTAGCTCCTGAAAATCTCGATAACTCAAAAAATACG
CCCGGTAGTGATCTTATTTCATTATGGTGAAAGTTGGAACCTCTTACGTGCCCGATCAATCATGACCAAA
ATCCCTTAACGTGAGTTTTCGTTCCACTGAGCGTCAGACCCCGTAGAAAAGATCAAAGGATCTTCTTGAG
ATCCTTTTTTTCTGCGCGTAATCTGCTGCTTGCAAACAAAAAAACCACCGCTACCAGCGGTGGTTTGTTT
GCCGGATCAAGAGCTACCAACTCTTTTTCCGAAGGTAACTGGCTTCAGCAGAGCGCAGATACCAAATACT
GTTCTTCTAGTGTAGCCGTAGTTAGGCCACCACTTCAAGAACTCTGTAGCACCGCCTACATACCTCGCTC
TGCTAATCCTGTTACCAGTGGCTGCTGCCAGTGGCGATAAGTCGTGTCTTACCGGGTTGGACTCAAGACG
ATAGTTACCGGATAAGGCGCAGCGGTCGGGCTGAACGGGGGGTTCGTGCACACAGCCCAGCTTGGAGCGA
ACGACCTACACCGAACTGAGATACCTACAGCGTGAGCTATGAGAAAGCGCCACGCTTCCCGAAGGGAGAA
AGGCGGACAGGTATCCGGTAAGCGGCAGGGTCGGAACAGGAGAGCGCACGAGGGAGCTTCCAGGGGGAAA
CGCCTGGTATCTTTATAGTCCTGTCGGGTTTCGCCACCTCTGACTTGAGCGTCGATTTTTGTGATGCTCG
TCAGGGGGGCGGAGCCTATGGAAAAACGCCAGCAACGCGGCCTTTTTACGGTTCCTGGC
