>Addgene plasmid #176715 | pYCTK011 | depositor partial sequence | sequence record 342479 | mfalpha1Kl
ATGAAATTCTCTACTATATTAGCCGCATCTACTGCTTTAATTTCCGTTGTTATGGCTGCTCCAGTTTCTA
CCGAAACTGACATCGACGATCTTCCAATTTCGGTTCCAGAAGAAGCCTTGATTGGATTCATTGACTTAAC
CGGGGATGAAGTTTCCTTGTTGCCTGTTAATAACGGAACCCACACTGGTATTCTATTCTTAAACACCACC
ATCGCTGAAGCTGCTTTCGCTGACAAGGATGATTTGAAGAAAAGAGAAGCCGATGCTTCCCCATGGAGTT
GGATTACTCTAAGACCTGGTCAACCAATCTTTAAAAGAGAAGCCAACGCTGACGCTAATGCTGAAGCATC
CCCATGGAGCTGGATTACTCTAAGACCTGGTCAACCGATCTTTAAGAGAGAGGCTAATGCTGATGCCAAT
GCAGATGCCTCCCCATGGAGCTGGATCACTCTAAGACCTGGTCAACCAATCTTTAAAAGAGAAGCCAACC
CTGAGGCCGAGGCTGATGCCAAACCTAGTGCTTGGAGTTGGATTACATTAAGACCTGGCCAACCAATTTT
CTGA
